Addgene plasmid #55246: EBFP2-Lysosomes-20
Purpose: Localization: Lysosome Membrane, Excitation: 383, Emission: 448
Depositing lab: Michael Davidson. Depositing organization: Florida State University, Tallahassee.
Backbone
  Vector backbone: EBFP2
  Backbone size w/o insert (bp): 4750
  Vector type: Mammalian Expression
  Selectable markers: Neomycin (select with G418)
Growth in bacteria
  Bacterial resistance: Kanamycin, 50 μg/mL
  Growth temperature: 37°C
  Growth strain: DH5alpha
  Copy number: High Copy
Gene/Insert
  Gene/Insert name: LAMP1 (alt name: NM_012857.2)
  Species: R. norvegicus (rat)
  Promoter: CMV
  Tag / fusion protein: EBFP2 (C terminal on backbone)
  Cloning method: Unknown
  Sequencing primers: 5′ CMV-F; 3′ SV40pA-R
Terms and licenses: Academic/Nonprofit Terms; Industry Terms
Depositor comments: . Excitation = 383; Emission = 448
How to cite: EBFP2-Lysosomes-20 was a gift from Michael Davidson (Addgene plasmid # 55246 ; http://n2t.net/addgene:55246 ; RRID:Addgene_55246)
