[The description below was written by a language model from this plasmid's Addgene catalogue record.]
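Description:
EBFP2-Lysosomes-20 is a mammalian expression plasmid that produces a blue fluorescent marker for the lysosomal membrane. It is built on an EBFP2 fusion-vector backbone of about 4.75 kb (excluding the insert), is maintained in E. coli as a high-copy plasmid under kanamycin selection, and carries a neomycin resistance marker that allows G418 selection of stably transfected mammalian cells. No feature table accompanies the record, so the replication origins and the promoters driving the resistance marker are not explicitly stated. The use of an SV40 polyA reverse sequencing primer suggests that an SV40 polyadenylation signal lies downstream of the expression cassette.

The payload is rat (R. norvegicus) LAMP1, lysosome-associated membrane protein 1, expressed from the strong constitutive CMV promoter and fused at its C-terminus to the backbone-encoded EBFP2. LAMP1 is an abundant transmembrane glycoprotein of lysosomes and late endosomes, so the fusion carries the fluorescent protein to the limiting membrane of these organelles. EBFP2 is an improved blue fluorescent GFP derivative, and the record lists an excitation maximum of 383 nm and an emission maximum of 448 nm. The "20" in the name may refer to the linker between the two fusion partners, but the record does not confirm this, and the cloning method is listed as unknown.

The construct is intended as a localization reporter for fluorescence microscopy, labelling lysosomes in live or fixed transfected mammalian cells. Its blue emission makes it suitable for multicolour imaging alongside green, yellow or red organelle markers.
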