>Addgene plasmid #55246 | EBFP2-Lysosomes-20 | depositor partial sequence | sequence record 85651 | insert sequence
GACGTCAGATCCGCTAGCGCTACCGGACTCAGATCTCGAGCGCCACCATGGCGGCCCCGGGCGCCCGGCG
GCCGCTGCTCCTGTTGCTGCTGGCAGGCCTTGCACACAGCGCCCCAGCACTGTTCGAGGTGAAAGACAAC
AACGGCACAGCGTGTATAATGGCCAGCTTCTCTGCCTCCTTTCTGACCACCTATGAGGCTGGACATGTTT
CTAAGGTCTCGAATATGACCCTGCCAGCCTCTGCAGAAGTCCTGAAGAATAGCAGCTCTTGTGGTGAAAA
GAATGCTTCTGAGCCCACCCTCGCAATCACCTTTGGAGAAGGATATTTACTGAAACTCACCTTCACAAAA
AACACAACACGTTACAGTGTCCAGCACATGTATTTCACATATAACCTGTCAGACACACAATTCTTTCCCA
ATGCCAGCTCCAAAGGGCCCGACACTGTGGATTCCACAACTGACATCAAGGCAGACATCAACAAAACATA
CCGATGTGTCAGCGACATCAGGGTCTACATGAAGAATGTGACCATTGTGCTCTGGGACGCTACTATCCAG
GCCTACCTGCCGAGTAGCAACTTCAGCAAGGAAGAGACACGCTGCCCACAGGATCAACCTTCCCCAACTA
CTGGGCCACCCAGCCCCTCACCACCACTTGTGCCCACAAACCCCAGTGTGTCCAAGTACAATGTGACTGG
TGACAATGGAACCTGCCTGCTGGCCTCTATGGCACTGCAACTCAACATCACCTACATGAAGAAGGACAAC
ACGACTGTGACCAGAGCATTCAACATCAACCCAAGTGACAAATATAGTGGGACTTGCGGTGCCCAGTTGG
TGACCCTGAAGGTGGGGAACAAGAGCAGAGTCCTGGAGCTGCAGTTTGGGATGAATGCCACTTCTAGCCT
GTTTTTCCTGCAAGGAGTTCAGTTGAACATGACTCTTCCTGATGCCATAGAGCCCACGTTCAGCACCTCC
AACTATTCCCTGAAAGCTCTTCAGGCCAGTGTCGGCAACTCATACAAGTGCAACAGTGAGGAGCACATCT
TTGTCAGCAAGGCGCTCGCCCTCAATGTCTTCAGCGTGCAAGTCCAGGCTTTCAGGGTAGAAAGTGACAG
GTTTGGGTCTGTGGAAGAGTGTGTACAGGACGGTAACAACATGCTGATCCCCATTGCTGTGGGCGGGGCC
CTGGCAGGGCTGGTCCTCATCGTCCTCATCGCCTACCTCATCGGCAGGAAGAGGAGTCACGCGGGCTATC
AGACCATCTCGGAATTCGGCTCCACCGGCTCCACCGGCTCCACCGGCGCGGATCCACCGGTCGCCACCAT
GGTGAGCAAGGGCGAGGAGCTGTTCACCGGGGTGGTGCCCATCCTGGTCGAGCTGGACGGCGACGTAAAC
GGCCACAAGTTCAGCGTGAGGGGCGAGGGCGAGGGCGATGCCACCAACGGCAAGCTGACCCTGAAGTTCA
TCTGCACCACCGGCAAGCTGCCCGTGCCCTGGCCCACCCTCGTGACCACCCTGAGCCACGGCGTGCAGTG
CTTCGCCCGCTACCCCGACCACATGAAGCAGCACGACTTCTTCAAGTCCGCCATGCCCGAAGGCTACGTC
CAGGAGCGCACCATCTTCTTCAAGGACGACGGCACCTACAAGACCCGCGCCGAGGTGAAGTTCGAGGGCG
ACACCCTGGTGAACCGCATCGAGCTGAAGGGCGTCGACTTCAAGGAGGACGGCAACATCCTGGGGCACAA
GCTGGAGTACAACTTCAACAGCCACAACATCTATATCATGGCCGTCAAGCAGAAGAACGGCATCAAGGTG
AACTTCAAGATCCGCCACAACGTGGAGGACGGCAGCGTGCAGCTCGCCGACCACTACCAGCAGAACACCC
CCATCGGCGACGGCCCCGTGCTGCTGCCCGACAGCCACTACCTGAGCACCCAGTCCGTGCTGAGCAAAGA
CCCCAACGAGAAGCGCGATCACATGGTCCTGCTGGAGTTCCGCACCGCCGCCGGGATCACTCTCGGCATG
GACGAGCTGTACAAGTAAGCGGCCGCGACTCTAGATCATAATCAGCCATACCACATT
