>Addgene plasmid #55246 | EBFP2-Lysosomes-20 | addgene partial sequence | sequence record 100955 | EGFP-N 5'-CGTCGCCGTCCAGCTCGACCAG-3'
CCTTGCTCACCATGGTGGCGACCGGTGGATCCGCGCCGGTGGAGCCGGTGGAGCCGGTGGAGCCGAATTC
CGAGATGGTCTGATAGCCCGCGTGACTCCTCTTCCTGCCGATGAGGTAGGCGATGAGGACGATGAGGACC
AGCCCTGCCAGGGCCCCGCCCACAGCAATGGGGATCAGCATGTTGTTACCGTCCTGTACACACTCTTCCA
CAGACCCAAACCTGTCACTTTCTACCCTGAAAGCCTGGACTTGCACGCTGAAGACATTGAGGGCGAGCGC
CTTGCTGACAAAGATGTGCTCCTCACTGTTGCACTTGTATGAGTTGCCGACACTGGCCTGAAGAGCTTTC
AGGGAATAGTTGGAGGTGCTGAACGTGGGCTCTATGGCATCAGGAAGAGTCATGTTCAACTGAACTCCTT
GCAGGAAAAACAGGCTAGAAGTGGCATTCATCCCAAACTGCAGCTCCAGGACTCTGCTCTTGTTCCCCAC
CTTCAGGGTCACCAACTGGGCACCGCAAGTCCCACTATATTTGTCACTTGGGTTGATGTTGAATGCTCTG
GTCACAGTCGTGTTGTCCTTCTTCATGTAGGTGATGTTGAGTTGCAGTGCCATAGAGGCCAGCAGGCAGG
TTCCATTGTCACCAGTCACATTGTACTTGGACACACTGGGGTTTGTGGGCACAAGTGGTGGTGAGGGGCT
GGGTGGCCCAGTAGTTGGGGAAGGTTGATCCTGTGGGCAGCGTGTCTCTTCCTTGCTGAAGTTGCTACTC
GGCAGGTAGGCCTGGATAGTAGCGTCCCAGAGCACAATGGTCACATTCTTCATGTAGACCCTGATGTCGC
TGACACATCGGTATGTT
